>Addgene plasmid #35959 | pEGFP-N1-human lyn(C468A)–GFP | depositor partial sequence | sequence record 44367 | pEGFP-N1-human lyn(C468A)–GFP sequence 1555 bps
GCTAGCGCCACCATGGGATGCATTAAGAGCAAGGGAAAAGATAGCCTGAGCGACGACGGAGTGGACCTGA
AAACCCAGCCTGTGCGGAATACCGAAAGAACCATCTATGTGAGGGACCCTACATCAAACAAGCAGCAGCG
CCCCGTCCCTGAGAGCCAGCTGCTGCCAGGCCAGAGGTTCCAGACCAAAGACCCCGAGGAACAGGGCGAC
ATCGTGGTCGCCCTGTACCCCTACGACGGCATTCACCCCGACGATCTGAGCTTTAAGAAAGGCGAGAAGA
TGAAAGTGCTGGAGGAACATGGGGAATGGTGGAAGGCCAAATCCCTGCTGACAAAGAAAGAGGGGTTCAT
CCCATCTAACTACGTGGCTAAGCTGAATACCCTGGAAACAGAGGAATGGTTCTTTAAGGACATTACCAGA
AAAGATGCTGAGAGGCAGCTGCTGGCACCCGGCAACTCAGCAGGGGCCTTTCTGATCAGGGAGAGCGAAA
CACTGAAGGGCAGCTTCTCCCTGTCTGTGCGCGACTTTGATCCTGTGCACGGCGACGTGATCAAGCATTA
TAAAATTCGGTCCCTGGATAATGGCGGGTACTATATCTCTCCCAGAATTACCTTCCCTTGCATCAGTGAC
ATGATTAAGCACTACCAGAAACAGGCCGATGGCCTGTGCCGGAGACTGGAAAAGGCTTGTATTAGCCCAA
AACCCCAGAAACCTTGGGACAAAGATGCATGGGAGATCCCACGGGAATCCATTAAGCTGGTGAAAAGACT
GGGGGCCGGACAGTTTGGAGAGGTCTGGATGGGCTACTATAACAATAGTACTAAGGTGGCCGTCAAGACT
CTGAAACCCGGCACCATGAGCGTGCAGGCTTTCCTGGAGGAAGCAAATCTGATGAAGACCCTCCAGCACG
ACAAACTGGTGCGCCTGTATGCTGTGGTCACCAGAGAGGAACCAATCTACATCATTACCGAATATATGGC
AAAGGGGTCTCTGCTGGACTTCCTGAAAAGTGATGAGGGAGGCAAGGTGCTGCTGCCCAAACTGATCGAC
TTTTCTGCTCAGATTGCAGAGGGAATGGCCTATATCGAACGCAAGAACTACATTCATAGGGATCTGCGCG
CCGCTAATGTGCTGGTCAGTGAGTCACTGATGTGCAAGATCGCCGACTTCGGCCTGGCCAGAGTGATCGA
GGATAACGAATACACAGCACGCGAGGGCGCCAAGTTTCCTATCAAATGGACAGCCCCAGAAGCTATCAAT
TTCGGGTGTTTTACTATTAAGAGCGACGTGTGGTCCTTTGGAATCCTGCTGTACGAGATTGTCACTTATG
GGAAAATTCCTTACCCAGGACGGACAAACGCAGATGTGATGACTGCCCTGAGCCAGGGCTATCGAATGCC
CAGAGTGGAGAATGCCCCTGACGAACTGTACGACATCATGAAGATGTGCTGGAAGGAGAAAGCCGAGGAA
AGACCTACCTTCGACTACCTGCAGAGCGTCCTGGATGACTTCTACACCGCAACCGAGGGACAGTATCAGC
AGCAGCCTCGAATTC
