>Addgene plasmid #35959 | pEGFP-N1-human lyn(C468A)–GFP | addgene partial sequence | sequence record 46201 | EGFP-N 5'-CGTCGCCGTCCAGCTCGACCAG-3'
GGCGACCGGTGGATCCCGGGCCCGCGGTACCGTCGACTGCAGAATTCGAGGCTGCTGCTGATACTGTCCC
TCGGTTGCGGTGTAGAAGTCATCCAGGACGCTCTGCAGGTAGTCGAAGGTAGGTCTTTCCTCGGCTTTCT
CCTTCCAGCACATCTTCATGATGTCGTACAGTTCGTCAGGGGCATTCTCCACTCTGGGCATTCGATAGCC
CTGGCTCAGGGCAGTCATCACATCTGCGTTTGTCCGTCCTGGGTAAGGAATTTTCCCATAAGTGACAATC
TCGTACAGCAGGATTCCAAAGGACCACACGTCGCTCTTAATAGTAAAACACCCGAAATTGATAGCTTCTG
GGGCTGTCCATTTGATAGGAAACTTGGCGCCCTCGCGTGCTGTGTATTCGTTATCCTCGATCACTCTGGC
CAGGCCGAAGTCGGCGATCTTGCACATCAGTGACTCACTGACCAGCACATTAGCGGCGCGCAGATCCCTA
TGAATGTAGTTCTTGCGTTCGATATAGGCCATTCCCTCTGCAATCTGAGCAGAAAAGTCGATCAGTTTGG
GCAGCAGCACCTTGCCTCCCTCATCACTTTTCAGGAAGTCCAGCAGAGACCCCTTTGCCATATATTCGGT
AATGATGTAGATTGGTTCCTCTCTGGTGACCACAGCATACAGGCGCACCAGTTTGTCGTGCTGGAGGGTC
TTCATCAGATTTGCTTCCTCCAGGAAAGCCTGCACGCTCATGGTGCCGGGTTTCAGAGTCTTGACGGCCA
CCTTAGTACTATTGTTATAGTAGCCCATCCA
