>Addgene plasmid #35959 | pEGFP-N1-human lyn(C468A)–GFP | addgene partial sequence | sequence record 46508 | CMV-F 5'-CGCAAATGGGCGGTAGGCGTG-3'
GTGAACCGTCAGATCCGCTAGCGCCACCATGGGATGCATTAAGAGCAAGGGAAAAGATAGCCTGAGCGAC
GACGGAGTGGACCTGAAAACCCAGCCTGTGCGGAATACCGAAAGAACCATCTATGTGAGGGACCCTACAT
CAAACAAGCAGCAGCGCCCCGTCCCTGAGAGCCAGCTGCTGCCAGGCCAGAGGTTCCAGACCAAAGACCC
CGAGGAACAGGGCGACATCGTGGTCGCCCTGTACCCCTACGACGGCATTCACCCCGACGATCTGAGCTTT
AAGAAAGGCGAGAAGATGAAAGTGCTGGAGGAACATGGGGAATGGTGGAAGGCCAAATCCCTGCTGACAA
AGAAAGAGGGGTTCATCCCATCTAACTACGTGGCTAAGCTGAATACCCTGGAAACAGAGGAATGGTTCTT
TAAGGACATTACCAGAAAAGATGCTGAGAGGCAGCTGCTGGCACCCGGCAACTCAGCAGGGGCCTTTCTG
ATCAGGGAGAGCGAAACACTGAAGGGCAGCTTCTCCCTGTCTGTGCGCGACTTTGATCCTGTGCACGGCG
ACGTGATCAAGCATTATAAAATTCGGTCCCTGGATAATGGCGGGTACTATATCTCTCCCAGAATTACCTT
CCCTTGCATCAGTGACATGATTAAGCACTACCAGAAACAGGCCGATGGCCTGTGCCGGAGACTGGAAAAG
GCTTGTATTAGCCCAAAACCCCAGAAACCTTGGGACAAAGATGCATGGGAGATCCCACGGGAATCCATTA
AGCTGGTGAAAAGACTGGGGGCCGGACAGTTTGGAGAGGTCTGGATGGGCTACTATAACAATAGTACTAA
GGTGGCCGTCAAGACTCTGAA
