[The description below was written by a language model from this plasmid's Addgene catalogue record.]
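Description:
pEGFP-N1-human lyn(C468A)–GFP is a mammalian expression plasmid built on the Clontech pEGFP-N1 backbone (about 4.7 kb without insert). It is maintained in E. coli as a high-copy plasmid under kanamycin selection. No feature table accompanies the record, so the replication origin, polyadenylation signal and any eukaryotic selection cassette are not itemised, although pEGFP-N1 vectors generally carry a pUC-type origin, an SV40 polyA signal and a kanamycin/neomycin resistance cassette that can also support G418 selection in cultured cells.

The payload is a roughly 1.55 kb human LYN coding sequence, encoding the Src-family tyrosine kinase Lyn. It was inserted by restriction cloning between the NheI and EcoRI sites of the polylinker, so that it sits downstream of the CMV immediate-early promoter and is joined to EGFP at its C terminus. The result is constitutive expression of a fluorescent Lyn–EGFP fusion whose level and localisation can be followed by microscopy. The insert carries a mutation recorded as C468A, which the construct name suggests is a cysteine-to-alanine substitution at residue 468. The stated purpose also describes the human sequence as codon optimised for zebrafish expression, even though the vector type is listed as mammalian expression.

The associated publication concerns Lyn acting as a redox sensor that mediates leukocyte attraction to wounds in vivo. In that context, a cysteine-to-alanine variant would plausibly serve as a mutant for testing the contribution of that residue, for comparison with wild-type Lyn. The record itself does not spell out the functional consequence of the mutation.
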