Addgene plasmid #35959: pEGFP-N1-human lyn(C468A)–GFP
Purpose: Expresses human lyn protein codon optimized for zebrafish expression.
Depositing lab: Anna Huttenlocher. Depositing organization: University of Wisconsin, Madison. Publication: Lyn is a redox sensor that mediates leukocyte wound attraction in vivo. Yoo SK, Starnes TW, Deng Q, Huttenlocher A. Nature. 2011 Nov 20;480(7375):109-12. doi: 10.1038/nature10632. PubMed 22101434.
Backbone
  Vector backbone: pEGFP-N1
  Backbone manufacturer: Clontech
  Backbone size w/o insert (bp): 4700
  Modifications to backbone: NA
  Vector type: Mammalian Expression
Growth in bacteria
  Bacterial resistance: Kanamycin, 50 μg/mL
  Growth temperature: 37°C
  Growth strain: DH5alpha
  Copy number: High Copy
Gene/Insert
  Gene/Insert name: LYN
  Species: H. sapiens (human)
  Insert size (bp): 1555
  Mutation: c468a
  Entrez Gene: LYN (a.k.a. JTK8, SAIDV, p53Lyn, p56Lyn)
  Promoter: cmv
  Tag / fusion protein: EGFP (C terminal on insert)
  Cloning method: Restriction Enzyme; 5′ cloning site Nhe I (not destroyed); 3′ cloning site EcoRI (unknown if destroyed)
  Sequencing primers: 5′ CMV-F; 3′ EGFP-N
Terms and licenses: Academic/Nonprofit Terms; Industry Terms: Not Available to Industry
How to cite: pEGFP-N1-human lyn(C468A)–GFP was a gift from Anna Huttenlocher (Addgene plasmid # 35959 ; http://n2t.net/addgene:35959 ; RRID:Addgene_35959)
